>Addgene plasmid #138411 | pCMV-HA_N-human Prkd2 without kinase domain | addgene full sequence | sequence record 274502 | Addgene NGS Result
CGTTACATAACTTACGGTAAATGGCCCGCCTGGCTGACCGCCCAACGACCCCCGCCCATTGACGTCAATA
ATGACGTATGTTCCCATAGTAACGCCAATAGGGACTTTCCATTGACGTCAATGGGTGGAGTATTTACGGT
AAACTGCCCACTTGGCAGTACATCAAGTGTATCATATGCCAAGTACGCCCCCTATTGACGTCAATGACGG
TAAATGGCCCGCCTGGCATTATGCCCAGTACATGACCTTATGGGACTTTCCTACTTGGCAGTACATCTAC
GTATTAGTCATCGCTATTACCATGGTGATGCGGTTTTGGCAGTACATCAATGGGCGTGGATAGCGGTTTG
ACTCACGGGGATTTCCAAGTCTCCACCCCATTGACGTCAATGGGAGTTTGTTTTGGCACCAAAATCAACG
GGACTTTCCAAAATGTCGTAACAACTCCGCCCCATTGACGCAAATGGGCGGTAGGCGTGTACGGTGGGAG
GTCTATATAAGCAGAGCTCGTTTAGTGAACCGTCAGATCGCCTGGAGACGCCATCCACGCTGTTTTGACC
TCCATAGAAGACACCGGGACCGATCCAGCCTCCGGACTCTAGAGGATCCGGTACTAGAGGAACTGAAAAA
CCAGAAAGTTAACTGGTAAGTTTAGTCTTTTTGTCTTTTATTTCAGGTCCCGGATCCGGTGGTGGTGCAA
ATCAAAGAACTGCTCCTCAGTGGATGTTGCCTTTACTTCTAGGCCTGTACGGAAGTGTTACTTCTGCTCT
AAAAGCTGCGGAATTGTACCCGCGGGCCCACCATGTACCCATACGATGTTCCAGATTACGCTCTTATGGC
CATGGAGGCCCGAATTCGGTCGACCGAGATCTCTCGAATGGCCACCGCCCCCTCTTATCCCGCCGGGCTC
CCTGGCTCTCCCGGGCCGGGGTCTCCTCCGCCCCCCGGCGGCCTAGAGCTGCAGTCGCCGCCACCGCTAC
TGCCCCAGATCCCGGCCCCGGGTTCCGGGGTCTCCTTTCACATCCAGATCGGGCTGACCCGCGAGTTCGT
GCTGTTGCCCGCCGCCTCCGAGCTGGCTCATGTGAAGCAGCTGGCCTGTTCCATCGTGGACCAGAAGTTC
CCTGAGTGTGGCTTCTACGGCCTTTACGACAAGATCCTGCTTTTCAAACATGACCCCACGTCGGCCAACC
TCCTGCAGCTGGTGCGCTCGTCCGGAGACATCCAGGAGGGCGACCTGGTGGAGGTGGTGCTGTCGGCCTC
GGCCACCTTCGAGGACTTCCAGATCCGCCCGCACGCCCTCACGGTGCACTCCTATCGGGCGCCTGCCTTC
TGTGATCACTGCGGGGAGATGCTCTTCGGCCTAGTGCGCCAGGGCCTCAAGTGCGATGGCTGCGGGCTGA
ACTACCACAAGCGCTGTGCCTTCAGCATCCCCAACAACTGTAGTGGGGCCCGCAAACGGCGCCTGTCATC
CACGTCTCTGGCCAGTGGCCACTCGGTGCGCCTCGGCACCTCCGAGTCCCTGCCCTGCACGGCTGAAGAG
CTGAGCCGTAGCACCACCGAACTCCTGCCTCGCCGTCCCCCGTCATCCTCTTCCTCCTCTTCTGCCTCAT
CGTATACGGGCCGCCCCATTGAGCTGGACAAGATGCTGCTCTCCAAGGTCAAGGTGCCGCACACCTTCCT
CATCCACAGCTATACACGGCCCACCGTTTGCCAGGCTTGCAAGAAACTCCTCAAGGGCCTCTTCCGGCAG
GGCCTGCAATGCAAAGACTGCAAGTTTAACTGTCACAAACGCTGCGCCACCCGCGTCCCTAATGACTGCC
TGGGGGAGGCCCTTATCAATGGAGATGTGCCGATGGAGGAGGCCACCGATTTCAGCGAGGCTGACAAGAG
CGCCCTCATGGATGAGTCAGAGGACTCCGGTGTCATCCCTGGCTCCCACTCAGAGAATGCGCTCCACGCC
AGTGAGGAGGAGGAAGGCGAGGGAGGCAAGGCCCAGAGCTCCCTGGGGTACATCCCCCTAATGAGGGTGG
TGCAATCGGTGCGACACACGACGCGGAAATCCAGCACCACGCTGCGGGAGGGTTGGGTGGTTCATTACAG
CAACAAGGACACGCTGAGAAAGCGGCACTATTGGCGCCTGGACTGCAAGTGTATCACGCTCTTCCAGAAC
AACACGACCAACAGATACTATAAGGAAATTCCGCTGTCAGAAATCCTCACGGTGGAGTCCGCCCAGAACT
TCAGCCTTGTGCCGCCGGGCACCAACCCACACTGCTTTGAGATCGTCACTGCCAATGCCACCTACTTCGT
GGGCGAGATGCCTGGCGGGACTCCGGGTGGGCCAAGTGGGCAGGGGGCTGAGGCCGCCCGGGGCTGGGAG
ACAGCCATCCGCCAGGCCCTGATGCCCGTCATCCTTCAGGACGCACCCAGCGCCCCAGGCCACGCGCCCC
ACAGACAAGCTTCTCTGAGCATCTCTGTGTCCAACAGTCAGATCCAAGAGAATGTGGACATTGCCACTGT
CTACCAGTGAGGCCGCGGGGATCCAGACATGATAAGATACATTGATGAGTTTGGACAAACCACAACTAGA
ATGCAGTGAAAAAAATGCTTTATTTGTGAAATTTGTGATGCTATTGCTTTATTTGTAACCATTATAAGCT
GCAATAAACAAGTTAACAACAACAATTGCATTCATTTTATGTTTCAGGTTCAGGGGGAGGTGTGGGAGGT
TTTTTCGGATCCTCTAGAGTCGATCTGCAGGCATGCTAGCTTGGCGTAATCATGGTCATAGCTGTTTCCT
GTGTGAAATTGTTATCCGCTCACAATTCCACACAACATACGAGCCGGAAGCATAAAGTGTAAAGCCTGGG
GTGCCTAATGAGTGAGCTAACTCACATTAATTGCGTTGCGCTCACTGCCCGCTTTCCAGTCGGGAAACCT
GTCGTGCCAGCTGCATTAATGAATCGGCCAACGCGCGGGGAGAGGCGGTTTGCGTATTGGGCGCTCTTCC
GCTTCCTCGCTCACTGACTCGCTGCGCTCGGTCGTTCGGCTGCGGCGAGCGGTATCAGCTCACTCAAAGG
CGGTAATACGGTTATCCACAGAATCAGGGGATAACGCAGGAAAGAACATGTGAGCAAAAGGCCAGCAAAA
GGCCAGGAACCGTAAAAAGGCCGCGTTGCTGGCGTTTTTCCATAGGCTCCGCCCCCCTGACGAGCATCAC
AAAAATCGACGCTCAAGTCAGAGGTGGCGAAACCCGACAGGACTATAAAGATACCAGGCGTTTCCCCCTG
GAAGCTCCCTCGTGCGCTCTCCTGTTCCGACCCTGCCGCTTACCGGATACCTGTCCGCCTTTCTCCCTTC
GGGAAGCGTGGCGCTTTCTCATAGCTCACGCTGTAGGTATCTCAGTTCGGTGTAGGTCGTTCGCTCCAAG
CTGGGCTGTGTGCACGAACCCCCCGTTCAGCCCGACCGCTGCGCCTTATCCGGTAACTATCGTCTTGAGT
CCAACCCGGTAAGACACGACTTATCGCCACTGGCAGCAGCCACTGGTAACAGGATTAGCAGAGCGAGGTA
TGTAGGCGGTGCTACAGAGTTCTTGAAGTGGTGGCCTAACTACGGCTACACTAGAAGAACAGTATTTGGT
ATCTGCGCTCTGCTGAAGCCAGTTACCTTCGGAAAAAGAGTTGGTAGCTCTTGATCCGGCAAACAAACCA
CCGCTGGTAGCGGTGGTTTTTTTGTTTGCAAGCAGCAGATTACGCGCAGAAAAAAAGGATCTCAAGAAGA
TCCTTTGATCTTTTCTACGGGGTCTGACGCTCAGTGGAACGAAAACTCACGTTAAGGGATTTTGGTCATG
AGATTATCAAAAAGGATCTTCACCTAGATCCTTTTAAATTAAAAATGAAGTTTTAAATCAATCTAAAGTA
TATATGAGTAAACTTGGTCTGACAGTTACCAATGCTTAATCAGTGAGGCACCTATCTCAGCGATCTGTCT
ATTTCGTTCATCCATAGTTGCCTGACTCCCCGTCGTGTAGATAACTACGATACGGGAGGGCTTACCATCT
GGCCCCAGTGCTGCAATGATACCGCGAGACCCACGCTCACCGGCTCCAGATTTATCAGCAATAAACCAGC
CAGCCGGAAGGGCCGAGCGCAGAAGTGGTCCTGCAACTTTATCCGCCTCCATCCAGTCTATTAATTGTTG
CCGGGAAGCTAGAGTAAGTAGTTCGCCAGTTAATAGTTTGCGCAACGTTGTTGCCATTGCTACAGGCATC
GTGGTGTCACGCTCGTCGTTTGGTATGGCTTCATTCAGCTCCGGTTCCCAACGATCAAGGCGAGTTACAT
GATCCCCCATGTTGTGCAAAAAAGCGGTTAGCTCCTTCGGTCCTCCGATCGTTGTCAGAAGTAAGTTGGC
CGCAGTGTTATCACTCATGGTTATGGCAGCACTGCATAATTCTCTTACTGTCATGCCATCCGTAAGATGC
TTTTCTGTGACTGGTGAGTACTCAACCAAGTCATTCTGAGAATAGTGTATGCGGCGACCGAGTTGCTCTT
GCCCGGCGTCAATACGGGATAATACCGCGCCACATAGCAGAACTTTAAAAGTGCTCATCATTGGAAAACG
TTCTTCGGGGCGAAAACTCTCAAGGATCTTACCGCTGTTGAGATCCAGTTCGATGTAACCCACTCGTGCA
CCCAACTGATCTTCAGCATCTTTTACTTTCACCAGCGTTTCTGGGTGAGCAAAAACAGGAAGGCAAAATG
CCGCAAAAAAGGGAATAAGGGCGACACGGAAATGTTGAATACTCATACTCTTCCTTTTTCAATATTATTG
AAGCATTTATCAGGGTTATTGTCTCATGAGCGGATACATATTTGAATGTATTTAGAAAAATAAACAAATA
GGGGTTCCGCGCACATTTCCCCGAAAAGTGCCACCTGACGTCTAAGAAACCATTATTATCATGACATTAA
CCTATAAAAATAGGCGTATCACGAGGCCCTTTCGTCTCGCGCGTTTCGGTGATGACGGTGAAAACCTCTG
ACACATGCAGCTCCCGGAGACGGTCACAGCTTGTCTGTAAGCGGATGCCGGGAGCAGACAAGCCCGTCAG
GGCGCGTCAGCGGGTGTTGGCGGGTGTCGGGGCTGGCTTAACTATGCGGCATCAGAGCAGATTGTACTGA
GAGTGCACCATATGCGGTGTGAAATACCGCACAGATGCGTAAGGAGAAAATACCGCATCAGGCGCCATTC
GCCATTCAGGCTGCGCAACTGTTGGGAAGGGCGATCGGTGCGGGCCTCTTCGCTATTACGCCAGCTGGCG
AAAGGGGGATGTGCTGCAAGGCGATTAAGTTGGGTAACGCCAGGGTTTTCCCAGTCACGACGTTGTAAAA
CGACGGCCAGTGAGTTCGAGCTTGCATGCCTGCAGGT
Features (pLannotate 1.2.2; 17 found; start..end, strand, type, name):
      1..304     +  enhancer       CMV enhancer: human cytomegalovirus immediate early enhancer
    305..508     +  promoter       CMV promoter: human cytomegalovirus (CMV) immediate early promoter
    646..742     +  intron         SV40 intron: modified SV40 intron with splice donor and acceptor sites
    806..832     +  CDS            3xHA (fragment): three tandem HA epitope tags
    878..2527    +  CDS            PRKD2 (fragment): KPCD2_HUMAN - Also known as PKD2. Experimental evidence at protein level: Swiss-Prot protein existence level 1. Serine/threonine-protein kinase that converts transient diacylglycerol (DAG) signals into prolonged physiological effects downstream of PKC, and is involved in the regulation of cell proliferation via MAPK1/3 (ERK1/2) signaling, oxidative stress-induced NF-kappa-B activation, inhibition of HDAC7 transcriptional repression, signaling downstream of T-cell antigen receptor (TCR) and cytokine production, and plays a role in Golgi membrane trafficking, angiogenesis, secretory granule rele
   2540..2674    -  polyA_signal   SV40 poly(A) signal: SV40 polyadenylation signal
   2809..2825    -  protein_bind   lac operator: The lac repressor binds to the lac operator to inhibit transcription in E. coli. This inhibition can be relieved by adding lactose or isopropyl-β-D-thiogalactopyranoside (IPTG). lac repressor encoded by lacI
   2833..2863    -  promoter       lac promoter: promoter for the E. coli lac operon
   2878..2899    -  protein_bind   CAP binding site: CAP binding activates transcription in the presence of cAMP. E. coli catabolite activator protein
   2912..3004    -  CDS            lacI (fragment): lac repressor; lacI; The lac repressor binds to the lac operator to inhibit transcription in E. coli. This inhibition can be relieved by adding lactose or isopropyl-β-D-thiogalactopyranoside (IPTG).
   3187..3775    -  rep_origin     ori: high-copy-number ColE1/pMB1/pBR322/pUC origin of replication
   3946..4806    -  CDS            AmpR: β-lactamase; bla; confers resistance to ampicillin, carbenicillin, and related antibiotics
   4807..4911    -  promoter       AmpR promoter: bla
   5006..5041    +  CDS            rop (fragment): Rop protein, which maintains plasmids at low copy number; rop
   5143..5242    +  misc_feature   bom (fragment): basis of mobility region from pBR322
   5248..5403    -  CDS            lacZα (fragment): LacZα fragment of β-galactosidase; lacZ fragment
   5409..2       -  misc_feature   MCS (fragment) (across the origin): pUC18/19 multiple cloning site
