[The description below was written by a language model from this plasmid's Addgene catalogue record and pLannotate feature annotations shown in this document.]
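Description:
pCMV-HA_N-human Prkd2 without kinase domain is a mammalian expression plasmid built on the pCMV-HA-N backbone. It produces a truncated form of human protein kinase D2 (PRKD2, also called PKD2) from which the kinase domain has been deleted. The sequenced plasmid is 5,427 nt. In E. coli it is maintained as a high-copy plasmid through a ColE1/pUC-type origin and selected with ampicillin via the β-lactamase gene and its own promoter. No mammalian selection marker is annotated, which suggests it is suited mainly to transient transfection. The short lacI, lac promoter/operator, lacZα, rop, bom and pUC polylinker fragments also found in the annotation are remnants of cloning-vector ancestry and play no evident role in the construct.

The expression cassette starts with the human cytomegalovirus immediate-early enhancer and promoter, followed by a modified SV40 intron with splice donor and acceptor sites, an element commonly included to improve mRNA processing and expression. Next comes an HA epitope. The annotation software matched it as a 27-nt fragment of a 3xHA element, consistent with a single HA tag, and it is fused to the N-terminus of the insert. The roughly 1.65 kb PRKD2 fragment was cloned between XhoI and NotI sites. It is annotated as a partial match to the human protein, as expected for a coding sequence that retains the portion upstream of the catalytic domain. An SV40 polyadenylation signal lies immediately after the insert, although it is annotated on the opposite strand.

The plasmid allows strong constitutive expression of a kinase-domain-less, HA-detectable PRKD2 in mammalian cells. This is useful for domain-mapping, interaction or localisation experiments that compare it with the full-length kinase. The associated publication concerns mutual inhibition between Prkd2 and Bcl6 in T follicular helper cell differentiation.
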