Addgene plasmid #138411: pCMV-HA_N-human Prkd2 without kinase domain
Purpose: Express Prkd2 without kinase domain in mammalian cells
Depositing lab: Bruce Beutler. Depositing organization: University of Texas Southwestern Medical Center. Publication: Mutual inhibition between Prkd2 and Bcl6 controls T follicular helper cell differentiation. Misawa T, SoRelle JA, Choi JH, Yue T, Wang KW, McAlpine W, Wang J, Liu A, Tabeta K, Turer EE, Evers B, Nair-Gill E, Poddar S, Su L, Ou F, Yu L, Russell J, Ludwig S, Zhan X, Hildebrand S, Li X, Tang M, Murray AR, Moresco EMY, Beutler B. Sci Immunol. 2020 Jan 24;5(43):eaaz0085. doi: 10.1126/sciimmunol.aaz0085. PubMed 31980486.
Backbone
  Vector backbone: pCMV-HA-N
  Backbone size w/o insert (bp): 3782
  Vector type: Mammalian Expression
Growth in bacteria
  Bacterial resistance: Ampicillin, 100 μg/mL
  Growth temperature: 37°C
  Growth strain: DH5alpha
  Copy number: High Copy
Gene/Insert
  Gene/Insert name: Prkd2 without kinase domain (alt name: Protein kinase d2 without kinase domain)
  Species: H. sapiens (human)
  Insert size (bp): 1653
  Mutation: kinase domain deleted from human Prkd2
  Entrez Gene: PRKD2 (a.k.a. HSPC187, PKD2, nPKC-D2)
  Promoter: CMV
  Tag / fusion protein: HA (N terminal on insert)
  Cloning method: Restriction Enzyme; 5′ cloning site Xho1 (unknown if destroyed); 3′ cloning site Not1 (unknown if destroyed)
  Sequencing primers: 5′ ACCGAGATCTCTCGAATGGCCACCGCCCCCTCT; 3′ TGGATCCCCGCGGCCTCACTGGTAGACAGTGGC
Terms and licenses: Academic/Nonprofit Terms; Industry Terms: Not Available to Industry
How to cite: pCMV-HA_N-human Prkd2 without kinase domain was a gift from Bruce Beutler (Addgene plasmid # 138411 ; http://n2t.net/addgene:138411 ; RRID:Addgene_138411)
